>Addgene plasmid #233459 | Reckleen_3plus_sgRNA_ptet_pos4 | addgene full sequence | sequence record 467777 | Addgene NGS Result
CTCGGCTTCAAATCACTGTAATGATCTTAATTCCTAATTTTTGTTGACACTCTATCATTGATAGAGTTAT
TTTAGTCCAGAGACCGAAAGTGAAACGTGATTTCATGCGTCATTTTGAACATTTTGTAAATCTTATTTAA
TAATGTGTGCGGCAATTCACATTTAATTTATGAATGTTTTCTTAACATCGCGGCAACTCAAGAAACGGCA
GGTTCGGATCTTAGCTACTAGAGAAAGAGGAGAAATACTAGATGCGTAAAGGCGAAGAACTTTTCACTGG
CGTAGTACCAATTTTAGTGGAGCTGGACGGAGATGTAAATGGTCATAAGTTTTCAGTTCGAGGAGAAGGC
GAAGGAGATGCAACTAACGGTAAGCTGACACTAAAGTTTATCTGTACCACGGGTAAACTGCCGGTCCCAT
GGCCGACACTGGTTACTACACTTACTTATGGTGTACAATGCTTTGCTCGTTATCCTGACCATATGAAGCA
GCACGATTTCTTCAAATCGGCCATGCCTGAAGGATACGTGCAAGAACGTACAATTAGCTTTAAAGATGAC
GGCACCTATAAAACGCGCGCCGAAGTTAAATTCGAGGGTGACACATTGGTTAATCGTATAGAACTTAAGG
GCATTGACTTCAAAGAAGATGGCAACATCCTTGGCCATAAACTGGAATATAATTTTAACTCTCACAATGT
CTACATTACGGCGGATAAACAAAAGAATGGCATTAAAGCGAATTTCAAAATCCGCCACAATGTCGAAGAC
GGCTCGGTTCAACTGGCGGACCATTATCAGCAGAACACCCCAATCGGTGATGGCCCGGTTCTGTTACCTG
ATAATCATTACCTTTCTACTCAAAGCGTTTTATCTAAAGATCCTAACGAGAAGCGTGATCATATGGTTCT
ACTGGAATTTGTTACCGCAGCTGGTATCACGCACGGCATGGATGAGCTGTATAAATAACCAGGCATCAAA
TAAAACGAAAGGCTCAGTCGAAAGACTGGGCCTTTCGTTTTATCTGTTGTTTGTCGGTGAACGCTCTCTA
CTAGAGTCACACTGGCTCACCTTCGGGTGGGCCTTTCTGCGTTTATAGGTCTCAGTTTCAGAGCTATGCT
GGAAACAGCATAGCAAGTTGAAATAAGGCTAGTCCGTTATCAACTTGAAAAAGTGGCACCGAGTCGGTGC
TTTTTTCTCGGTACCAAATTCCAGAAAAGAGGCCTCCCGAAAGGGGGGCCTTTTTTCGTTTTGGTCCACC
CTGCACGATAACACTGAGGTATGAGACGACTCATCGCAACTAGTAGCGGCCGCTGCAGTCCGGCAAAAAA
GGGCAAGGTGTCACCACCCTGCCCTTTTTCTTTAAAACCGAAAAGATTACTTCGCGTTATGCAGGCTTCC
TCGCTCACTGACTCGCTGCGCTCGGTCGTTCGGCTGCGGCGAGCGGTATCAGCTCACTCAAAGGCGGTAA
TACGGTTATCCACAGAATCAGGGGATAACGCAGGAAAGAACATGTGAGCAAAAGGCCAGCAAAAGGCCAG
GAACCGTAAAAAGGCCGCGTTGCTGGCGTTTTTCCATAGGCTCCGCCCCCCTGACGAGCATCACAAAAAT
CGACGCTCAAGTCAGAGGTGGCGAAACCCGACAGGACTATAAAGATACCAGGCGTTTCCCCCTGGAAGCT
CCCTCGTGCGCTCTCCTGTTCCGACCCTGCCGCTTACCGGATACCTGTCCGCCTTTCTCCCTTCGGGAAG
CGTGGCGCTTTCTCATAGCTCACGCTGTAGGTATCTCAGTTCGGTGTAGGTCGTTCGCTCCAAGCTGGGC
TGTGTGCACGAACCCCCCGTTCAGCCCGACCGCTGCGCCTTATCCGGTAACTATCGTCTTGAGTCCAACC
CGGTAAGACACGACTTATCGCCACTGGCAGCAGCCACTGGTAACAGGATTAGCAGAGCGAGGTATGTAGG
CGGTGCTACAGAGTTCTTGAAGTGGTGGCCTAACTACGGCTACACTAGAAGAACAGTATTTGGTATCTGC
GCTCTGCTGAAGCCAGTTACCTTCGGAAAAAGAGTTGGTAGCTCTTGATCCGGCAAACAAACCACCGCTG
GTAGCGGTGGTTTTTTTGTTTGCAAGCAGCAGATTACGCGCAGAAAAAAAGGATCTCAAGAAGATCCTTT
GATCTTTTCTACGGGGTCTGACGCTCAGTGGAACGAAAACTCACGTTAAGGGATTTTGGTCATGAGATTA
TCAAAAAGGATCTTCACCTAGATCCTTTTAAATTAAAAATGAAGTTTTAAATCAATCTAAAGTATATATG
AGTAAACTTGGTCTGACAGCTCGAGTCCCGTCAAGTCAGCGTAATGCTCTGCCAGTGTTACAACCAATTA
ACCAATTCTGATTAGAAAAACTCATCGAGCATCAAATGAAACTGCAATTTATTCATATCAGGATTATCAA
TACCATATTTTTGAAAAAGCCGTTTCTGTAATGAAGGAGAAAACTCACCGAGGCAGTTCCATAGGATGGC
AAGATCCTGGTATCGGTCTGCGATTCCGACTCGTCCAACATCAATACAACCTATTAATTTCCCCTCGTCA
AAAATAAGGTTATCAAGTGAGAAATCACCATGAGTGACGACTGAATCCGGTGAGAATGGCAAAAGCTTAT
GCATTTCTTTCCAGACTTGTTCAACAGGCCAGCCATTACGCTCGTCATCAAAATCACTCGCATCAACCAA
ACCGTTATTCATTCGTGATTGCGCCTGAGCCAGACGAAATACGCGATCGCTGTTAAAAGGACAATTACAA
ACAGGAATCGAATGCAACCGGCGCAGGAACACTGCCAGCGCATCAACAATATTTTCACCTGAATCAGGAT
ATTCTTCTAATACCTGGAATGCTGTTTTCCCGGGGATCGCAGTGGTGAGTAACCATGCATCATCAGGAGT
ACGGATAAAATGCTTGATGGTCGGAAGAGGCATAAATTCCGTCAGCCAGTTTAGTCTGACCATCTCATCT
GTAACATCATTGGCAACGCTACCTTTGCCATGTTTCAGAAACAACTCTGGCGCATCGGGCTTCCCATACA
ATCGATAGATTGTCGCACCTGATTGCCCGACATTATCGCGAGCCCATTTATACCCATATAAATCAGCATC
CATGTTGGAATTTAATCGCGGCCTGGAGCAAGACGTTTCCCGTTGAATATGGCTCATAACACCCCTTGTA
TTACTGTTTATGTAAGCAGACAGTTTTATTGTTCATGATGATATATTTTTATCTTGTGCAATGTAACATC
AGAGATTTTGAGACACAACGTGGCTTTGTTGAATAAATCGAACTTTTGCTGAGTTGAAGGATCAGCTCGA
GTGCCACTTGACGTCTAAGAAACCATTATTATCATGACATTAACCTATAAAAATAGGCGTATCACGAGGC
AGAATTTCAGATAAAAAAAATCCTTAGCTTTCGCTAAGGATGATTTCTGGAATTCGCGGCCGCTTCTAGA
GAGCGATGAGTCGT
Features (pLannotate 1.2.2; 11 found; start..end, strand, type, name):
     49..67      +  protein_bind   tet operator: bacterial operator O1 for the tetR and tetA genes tetracycline repressor TetR
    252..965     +  CDS            Superfolder GFP: Superfolder GFP is a basic (constitutively fluorescent) green fluorescent protein published in 2005, derived from Aequorea victoria. It is reported to be a very rapidly-maturing weak dimer.
    977..1048    +  terminator     rrnB T1 terminator: transcription terminator T1 from the E. coli rrnB gene
   1064..1091    +  terminator     T7Te terminator: phage T7 early transcription terminator
   1123..1190    +  misc_RNA       tracrRNA (fragment): trans-activating CRISPR RNA for the Streptococcus pyogenes CRISPR/Cas9 system
   1299..1318    +  misc_feature   BioBrick suffix: universal suffix for all parts
   1319..1376    +  terminator     his operon terminator: This putative transcriptin terminator from the E. coli his operon has a 2-bp deletion introduced during synthesis. Its efficiency has not been determined.
   1571..2159    -  rep_origin     ori: high-copy-number ColE1/pMB1/pBR322/pUC origin of replication
   2392..3207    -  CDS            KanR: aminoglycoside phosphotransferase; aph(3')-Ia; confers resistance to kanamycin in bacteria or G418 (Geneticin®) in eukaryotes
   3434..3477    -  terminator     bacterial terminator: putative bacterial transcription terminator
   3480..3501    +  misc_feature   BioBrick prefix: BioBrick prefix for parts that do not start with "ATG"
