[The description below was written by a language model from this plasmid's Addgene catalogue record and pLannotate feature annotations shown in this document.]
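Description:
Reckleen_3plus_sgRNA_ptet_pos4 is a small (about 3.5 kb) Level 1 Golden Gate part plasmid built from Marburg Collection modules. It serves as an intermediate for assembling RECKLEEN plasmids, the single-plasmid lambda Red/CRISPR-Cas9 genome-editing platform developed for Klebsiella pneumoniae. It is propagated in E. coli as a high-copy plasmid through a ColE1/pUC-type origin and is selected with kanamycin via the aph(3')-Ia KanR gene. BioBrick prefix and suffix sequences and flanking bacterial terminators, including the his operon terminator, come from the modular backbone and help insulate the cargo from read-through transcription.

The payload is an sgRNA transcription unit in placeholder form. A tet operator marks the Ptet promoter region, which would make guide expression repressible by TetR and inducible with tetracycline-type inducers, although no tetR gene is annotated on this plasmid. Downstream lies a superfolder GFP coding sequence followed by the rrnB T1 and T7Te terminators, and then a fragment of the Streptococcus pyogenes tracrRNA that represents the Cas9 sgRNA scaffold. The sfGFP cassette acts as a dropout marker. When a user-chosen spacer is inserted by Golden Gate cloning, it replaces the GFP cassette and sits directly in front of the scaffold, so correct clones can be recognised as non-fluorescent colonies. No spacer is specified in the record, consistent with this being an empty acceptor.

The "pos4" and "3plus" designations indicate that this unit occupies the fourth position in assemblies carrying several sgRNAs. It is combined with parts for the other positions to build a multiplexed RECKLEEN editing plasmid. The specific type IIS enzymes and overhangs used are not stated in the record.
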