Addgene plasmid #233459: Reckleen_3plus_sgRNA_ptet_pos4
Purpose: Level 1 part, Ptet sfgfp dropout sgRNA for position 4, for building RECKLEEN plasmid with multiple sgRNAs
Depositing lab: Anke Becker. Depositing organization: Philipps-Universitaet Marburg. Publication: RECKLEEN is a lambda Red/CRISPR-Cas9 based single plasmid platform for enhanced genome editing in Klebsiella pneumoniae. Elsayed EM, Stukenberg D, Meier D, Schmeck B, Becker A. Commun Biol. 2025 Oct 30;8(1):1509. doi: 10.1038/s42003-025-08934-8. PubMed 41168338.
Backbone
  Vector backbone: Custom built using Marburg Collection
  Vector type: CRISPR
Growth in bacteria
  Bacterial resistance: Kanamycin, 50 μg/mL
  Growth temperature: 37°C
  Growth strain: DH5alpha
  Copy number: High Copy
Gene/Insert
  Gene/Insert name: Level 1 part, Ptet sfgfp dropout sgRNA for position 4, ColE1 ori, and KanR.
  gRNA/shRNA sequence: Unspecified
  Species: Other
  Cloning method: Golden Gate
Terms and licenses: Academic/Nonprofit Terms; Industry Terms
Depositor comments: Please visit https://doi.org/10.21203/rs.3.rs-5859838/v1 for preprint.
How to cite: Reckleen_3plus_sgRNA_ptet_pos4 was a gift from Anke Becker (Addgene plasmid # 233459 ; http://n2t.net/addgene:233459 ; RRID:Addgene_233459)
